>Addgene plasmid #66333 | GPR160-Tango | depositor partial sequence | sequence record 113279 | empty Tango
GACGGATCGGGAGATCTCCCGATCCCCTATGGTGCACTCTCAGTACAATCTGCTCTGATGCCGCATAGTT
AAGCCAGTATCTGCTCCCTGCTTGTGTGTTGGAGGTCGCTGAGTAGTGCGCGAGCAAAATTTAAGCTACA
ACAAGGCAAGGCTTGACCGACAATTGCATGAAGAATCTGCTTAGGGTTAGGCGTTTTGCGCTGCTTCGCG
ATGTACGGGCCAGATATACGCGTTGACATTGATTATTGACTAGTTATTAATAGTAATCAATTACGGGGTC
ATTAGTTCATAGCCCATATATGGAGTTCCGCGTTACATAACTTACGGTAAATGGCCCGCCTGGCTGACCG
CCCAACGACCCCCGCCCATTGACGTCAATAATGACGTATGTTCCCATAGTAACGCCAATAGGGACTTTCC
ATTGACGTCAATGGGTGGAGTATTTACGGTAAACTGCCCACTTGGCAGTACATCAAGTGTATCATATGCC
AAGTACGCCCCCTATTGACGTCAATGACGGTAAATGGCCCGCCTGGCATTATGCCCAGTACATGACCTTA
TGGGACTTTCCTACTTGGCAGTACATCTACGTATTAGTCATCGCTATTACCATGGTGATGCGGTTTTGGC
AGTACATCAATGGGCGTGGATAGCGGTTTGACTCACGGGGATTTCCAAGTCTCCACCCCATTGACGTCAA
TGGGAGTTTGTTTTGGCACCAAAATCAACGGGACTTTCCAAAATGTCGTAACAACTCCGCCCCATTGACG
CAAATGGGCGGTAGGCGTGTACGGTGGGAGGTCTATATAAGCAGAGCTCTCTGGCTAACTAGAGAACCCA
CTGCTTACTGGCTTATCGAAATTAATACGACTCACTATAGGGAGACCCAAGCTGGCTAGCGTTTAAACTT
AAGCTTGGTACCGAGCTCGGATCCACTAGTCCAGTGTGGTGGAATTCTGCAGATATCCAGCACAGTGGCG
GCCGCGCCACCATGAAGACGATCATCGCCCTGAGCTACATCTTCTGCCTGGTATTCGCCGACTACAAGGA
CGATGATGACGCCAGCATCGATACCGGTGGACGCACCCCACCCAGCCTGGGTCCCCAAGATGAGTCCTGC
ACCACCGCCAGCTCCTCCCTGGCCAAGGACACTTCATCGACCGGTGAGAACCTGTACTTCCAGCTAAGAT
TAGATAAAAGTAAAGTGATTAACAGCGCATTAGAGCTGCTTAATGAGGTCGGAATCGAAGGTTTAACAAC
CCGTAAACTCGCCCAGAAGCTAGGTGTAGAGCAGCCTACATTGTATTGGCATGTAAAAAATAAGCGGGCT
TTGCTCGACGCCTTAGCCATTGAGATGTTAGATAGGCACCATACTCACTTTTGCCCTTTAGAAGGGGAAA
GCTGGCAAGATTTTTTACGTAATAACGCTAAAAGTTTTAGATGTGCTTTACTAAGTCATCGCGATGGAGC
AAAAGTACATTTAGGTACACGGCCTACAGAAAAACAGTATGAAACTCTCGAAAATCAATTAGCCTTTTTA
TGCCAACAAGGTTTTTCACTAGAGAATGCATTATATGCACTCAGCGCTGTGGGGCATTTTACTTTAGGTT
GCGTATTGGAAGATCAAGAGCATCAAGTCGCTAAAGAAGAAAGGGAAACACCTACTACTGATAGTATGCC
GCCATTATTACGACAAGCTATCGAATTATTTGATCACCAAGGTGCAGAGCCAGCCTTCTTATTCGGCCTT
GAATTGATCATATGCGGATTAGAAAAACAACTTAAATGTGAAAGTGGGTCCGCGTACAGCCGCGCGCGTA
CGAAAAACAATTACGGGTCTACCATCGAGGGCCTGCTCGATCTCCCGGACGACGACGCCCCCGAAGAGGC
GGGGCTGGCGGCTCCGCGCCTGTCCTTTCTCCCCGCGGGACACACGCGCAGACTGTCGACGGCCCCCCCG
ACCGATGTCAGCCTGGGGGACGAGCTCCACTTAGACGGCGAGGACGTGGCGATGGCGCATGCCGACGCGC
TAGACGATTTCGATCTGGACATGTTGGGGGACGGGGATTCCCCGGGTCCGGGATTTACCCCCCACGACTC
CGCCCCCTACGGCGCTCTGGATATGGCCGACTTCGAGTTTGAGCAGATGTTTACCGATGCCCTTGGAATT
GACGAGTACGGTGGGTAGCTCGAGTCTAGAGGGCCCGTTTAAACCCGCTGATCAGCCTCGACTGTGCCTT
CTAGTTGCCAGCCATCTGTTGTTTGCCCCTCCCCCGTGCCTTCCTTGACCCTGGAAGGTGCCACTCCCAC
TGTCCTTTCCTAATAAAATGAGGAAATTGCATCGCATTGTCTGAGTAGGTGTCATTCTATTCTGGGGGGT
GGGGTGGGGCAGGACAGCAAGGGGGAGGATTGGGAAGACAATAGCAGGCATGCTGGGGATGCGGTGGGCT
CTATGGCTTCTGAGGCGGAAAGAACCAGCTGGGGCTCTAGGGGGTATCCCC
[124 nt withheld, positions 2502-2625]
C
[91 nt withheld, positions 2627-2717]
A
[49 nt withheld, positions 2719-2767]
CCTTTGACGTTGGAGTCCACGTTCTTT
[37 nt withheld, positions 2795-2831]
ACCCTATCTCGGTCTATTCTTTTGATTTATAAGGGATTTTGCCGATTTCGGCCTATTGGTTAAAAAATGA
GCTGATTTAACAAAAATTTAACGCGAATTAATTCTGTGGAATGTGTGTCAGTTAGGGTGTGGAAAGTCCC
CAGGCTCCCCAGCAGGCAGAAGTATGCAAAGCATGCATCTCAATTAGTCAGCAACCAGGTGTGGAAAGTC
CCCAGGCTCCCCAGCAGGCAGAAGTATGCAAAGCATGCATCTCAATTAGTCAGCAACCATAGTCCCGCCC
CTAACTCCGCCCATCCCGCCCCTAACTCCGCCCAGTTCCGCCCATTCTCCGCCCCATGGCTGACTAATTT
TTTTTATTTATGCAGAGGCCGAGGCCGCCTCTGCCTCTGAGCTATTCCAGAAGTAGTGAGGAGGCTTTTT
TGGAGGCCTAGGCTTTTGCAAAAAGCTCCCGGGAGCTTGTATATCCATTTTCGGATCTGATCAAGAGACA
GGATGAGGATCGTTTCGCATGATTGAACAAGATGGATTGCACGCAGGTTCTCCGGCCGCTTGGGTGGAGA
GGCTATTCGGCTATGACTGGGCACAACAGACAATCGGCTGCTCTGATGCCGCCGTGTTCCGGCTGTCAGC
GCAGGGGCGCCCGGTTCTTTTTGTCAAGACCGACCTGTCCGGTGCCCTGAATGAACTGCAGGACGAGGCA
GCGCGGCTATCGTGGCTGGCCACGACGGGCGTTCCTTGCGCAGCTGTGCTCGACGTTGTCACTGAAGCGG
GAAGGGACTGGCTGCTATTGGGCGAAGTGCCGGGGCAGGATCTCCTGTCATCTCACCTTGCTCCTGCCGA
GAAAGTATCCATCATGGCTGATGCAATGCGGCGGCTGCATACGCTTGATCCGGCTACCTGCCCATTCGAC
CACCAAGCGAAACATCGCATCGAGCGAGCACGTACTCGGATGGAAGCCGGTCTTGTCGATCAGGATGATC
TGGACGAAGAGCATCAGGGGCTCGCGCCAGCCGAACTGTTCGCCAGGCTCAAGGCGCGCATGCCCGACGG
CGAGGATCTCGTCGTGACCCATGGCGATGCCTGCTTGCCGAATATCATGGTGGAAAATGGCCGCTTTTCT
GGATTCATCGACTGTGGCCGGCTGGGTGTGGCGGACCGCTATCAGGACATAGCGTTGGCTACCCGTGATA
TTGCTGAAGAGCTTGGCGGCGAATGGGCTGACCGCTTCCTCGTGCTTTACGGTATCGCCGCTCCCGATTC
GCAGCGCATCGCCTTCTATCGCCTTCTTGACGAGTTCTTCTGAGCGGGACTCTGGGGTTCGAAATGACCG
ACCAAGCGACGCCCAACCTGCCATCACGAGATTTCGATTCCACCGCCGCCTTCTATGAAAGGTTGGGCTT
CGGAATCGTTTTCCGGGACGCCGGCTGGATGATCCTCCAGCGCGGGGATCTCATGCTGGAGTTCTTCGCC
CACCCCAACTTGTTTATTGCAGCTTATAATGGTTACAAATAAAGCAATAGCATCACAAATTTCACAAATA
AAGCATTTTTTTCACTGCATTCTAGTTGTGGTTTGTCCAAACTCATCAATGTATCTTATCATGTCTGTAT
ACCGTCGACCTCTAGCTAGAGCTTGGCGTAATCATGGTCATAGCTGTTTCCTGTGTGAAATTGTTATCCG
CTCACAATTCCACACAACATACGAGCCGGAAGCATAAAGTGTAAAGCCTGGGGTGCCTAATGAGTGAGCT
AACTCACATTAATTGCGTTGCGCTCACTGCCCGCTTTCCAGTCGGGAAACCTGTCGTGCCAGCTGCATTA
ATGAATCGGCCAACGCGCGGGGAGAGGCGGTTTGCGTATTGGGCGCTCTTCCGCTTCCTCGCTCACTGAC
TCGCTGCGCTCGGTCGTTCGGCTGCGGCGAGCGGTATCAGCTCACTCAAAGGCGGTAATACGGTTATCCA
CAGAATCAGGGGATAACGCAGGAAAGAACATGTGAGCAAAAGGCCAGCAAAAGGCCAGGAACCGTAAAAA
GGCCGCGTTGCTGGCGTTTTTCCATAGGCTCCGCCCCCCTGACGAGCATCACAAAAATCGACGCTCAAGT
CAGAGGTGGCGAAACCCGACAGGACTATAAAGATACCAGGCGTTTCCCCCTGGAAGCTCCCTCGTGCGCT
CTCCTGTTCCGACCCTGCCGCTTACCGGATACCTGTCCGCCTTTCTCCCTTCGGGAAGCGTGGCGCTTTC
TCATAGCTCACGCTGTAGGTATCTCAGTTCGGTGTAGGTCGTTCGCTCCAAGCTGGGCTGTGTGCACGAA
CCCCCCGTTCAGCCCGACCGCTGCGCCTTATCCGGTAACTATCGTCTTGAGTCCAACCCGGTAAGACACG
ACTTATCGCCACTGGCAGCAGCCACTGGTAACAGGATTAGCAGAGCGAGGTATGTAGGCGGTGCTACAGA
GTTCTTGAAGTGGTGGCCTAACTACGGCTACACTAGAAGAACAGTATTTGGTATCTGCGCTCTGCTGAAG
CCAGTTACCTTCGGAAAAAGAGTTGGTAGCTCTTGATCCGGCAAACAAACCACCGCTGGTAGCGGTTTTT
TTGTTTGCAAGCAGCAGATTACGCGCAGAAAAAAAGGATCTCAAGAAGATCCTTTGATCTTTTCTACGGG
GTCTGACGCTCAGTGGAACGAAAACTCACGTTAAGGGATTTTGGTCATGAGATTATCAAAAAGGATCTTC
ACCTAGATCCTTTTAAATTAAAAATGAAGTTTTAAATCAATCTAAAGTATATATGAGTAAACTTGGTCTG
ACAGTTACCAATGCTTAATCAGTGAGGCACCTATCTCAGCGATCTGTCTATTTCGTTCATCCATAGTTGC
CTGACTCCCCGTCGTGTAGATAACTACGATACGGGAGGGCTTACCATCTGGCCCCAGTGCTGCAATGATA
CCGCGAGACCCACGCTCACCGGCTCCAGATTTATCAGCAATAAACCAGCCAGCCGGAAGGGCCGAGCGCA
GAAGTGGTCCTGCAACTTTATCCGCCTCCATCCAGTCTATTAATTGTTGCCGGGAAGCTAGAGTAAGTAG
TTCGCCAGTTAATAGTTTGCGCAACGTTGTTGCCATTGCTACAGGCATCGTGGTGTCACGCTCGTCGTTT
GGTATGGCTTCATTCAGCTCCGGTTCCCAACGATCAAGGCGAGTTACATGATCCCCCATGTTGTGCAAAA
AAGCGGTTAGCTCCTTCGGTCCTCCGATCGTTGTCAGAAGTAAGTTGGCCGCAGTGTTATCACTCATGGT
TATGGCAGCACTGCATAATTCTCTTACTGTCATGCCATCCGTAAGATGCTTTTCTGTGACTGGTGAGTAC
TCAACCAAGTCATTCTGAGAATAGTGTATGCGGCGACCGAGTTGCTCTTGCCCGGCGTCAATACGGGATA
ATACCGCGCCACATAGCAGAACTTTAAAAGTGCTCATCATTGGAAAACGTTCTTCGGGGCGAAAACTCTC
AAGGATCTTACCGCTGTTGAGATCCAGTTCGATGTAACCCACTCGTGCACCCAACTGATCTTCAGCATCT
TTTACTTTCACCAGCGTTTCTGGGTGAGCAAAAACAGGAAGGCAAAATGCCGCAAAAAAGGGAATAAGGG
CGACACGGAAATGTTGAATACTCATACTCTTCCTTTTTCAATATTATTGAAGCATTTATCAGGGTTATTG
TCTCATGAGCGGATACATATTTGAATGTATTTAGAAAAATAAACAAATAGGGGTTCCGCGCACATTTCCC
CGAAAAGTGCCACCTGACGTC
