>Addgene plasmid #66333 | GPR160-Tango | depositor partial sequence | sequence record 113280 | GPR160
ATGACTGCCCTGAGCAGTGAGAATTGTTCATTCCAGTACCAGCTTAGACAGACAAATCAACCACTCGACG
TGAACTACCTGCTTTTCCTCATAATTCTGGGAAAGATTCTTTTGAACATCCTTACACTGGGTATGCGCCG
GAAAAACACATGCCAGAACTTTATGGAGTACTTCTGCATTAGCTTGGCCTTTGTCGACTTGCTCCTGTTG
GTTAATATCTCTATCATCCTGTACTTCCGGGACTTCGTTCTCCTTAGTATCAGGTTCACTAAGTATCACA
TTTGTTTGTTCACCCAAATCATATCCTTTACATATGGATTCCTCCACTACCCAGTTTTTCTCACCGCTTG
TATCGACTATTGTCTGAACTTTAGCAAAACGACCAAACTCTCATTCAAGTGCCAGAAACTCTTTTATTTC
TTTACCGTTATACTGATTTGGATATCCGTACTGGCCTATGTGCTGGGTGATCCCGCCATATACCAGTCCC
TGAAGGCCCAGAATGCCTATTCCAGGCACTGCCCCTTTTACGTGAGTATTCAGAGTTACTGGCTCTCCTT
TTTCATGGTGATGATTCTGTTTGTTGCTTTCATCACGTGCTGGGAGGAAGTGACCACACTGGTCCAAGCT
ATTCGGATCACCTCTTACATGAATGAGACCATTCTTTATTTCCCATTTAGCTCCCACAGCAGCTATACTG
TGCGGAGCAAAAAAATCTTCCTTAGTAAGCTGATCGTGTGTTTCCTGAGCACCTGGCTGCCCTTCGTGCT
TCTCCAGGTGATAATTGTGCTGCTGAAGGTGCAGATCCCCGCGTACATTGAGATGAATATTCCATGGCTG
TACTTTGTGAACTCTTTTTTGATCGCTACTGTCTATTGGTTCAATTGCCACAAGCTCAACCTTAAGGATA
TTGGTCTGCCCCTTGACCCCTTCGTGAATTGGAAATGCTGTTTTATTCCTCTTACAATCCCGAATCTCGA
ACAGATCGAGAAGCCGATATCCATCATGATCTGT
