>Addgene plasmid #66333 | GPR160-Tango | addgene partial sequence | sequence record 119909 | CMV-F 5'-CGCAAATGGGCGGTAGGCGTG-3'
GCTCTCTGGCTAACTAGAGAACCCACTGCTTACTGGCTTATCGAAATTAATACGACTCACTATAGGGAGA
CCCAAGCTGGCTAGCGTTTAAACTTAAGCTTGGTACCGAGCTCGGATCCACTAGTCCAGTGTGGTGGAAT
TCTGCAGATATCCAGCACAGTGGCGGCCGCGCCACCATGAAGACGATCATCGCCCTGAGCTACATCTTCT
GCCTGGTATTCGCCGACTACAAGGACGATGATGACGCCAGCATCGATATGACTGCCCTGAGCAGTGAGAA
TTGTTCATTCCAGTACCAGCTTAGACAGACAAATCAACCACTCGACGTGAACTACCTGCTTTTCCTCATA
ATTCTGGGAAAGATTCTTTTGAACATCCTTACACTGGGTATGCGCCGGAAAAACACATGCCAGAACTTTA
TGGAGTACTTCTGCATTAGCTTGGCCTTTGTCGACTTGCTCCTGTTGGTTAATATCTCTATCATCCTGTA
CTTCCGGGACTTCGTTCTCCTTAGTATCAGGTTCACTAAGTATCACATTTGTTTGTTCACCCAAATCATA
TCCTTTACATATGGATTCCTCCACTACCCAGTTTTTCTCACCGCTTGTATCGACTATTGTCTGAACTTTA
GCAAAACGACCAAACTCTCATTCAAGTGCCAGAAACTCTTTTATTTCTTTACCGTTATACTGATTTGGAT
ATCCGTACTGGCCTATGTGCTGGGTGATCCCGCCATATACCAGTCCCTGAAGGCCCAGAATGCCTATTCC
AGGCACTGCCCCTTTTACGTGAGTATTCAGAGTTACTGGCTCTCCTTTTTCATGGTGATGATTCTGTTTG
TTGCTTTCATCACGTGCTGGGAGGAAGTGACCACACTGGTCCAAGCTATTCGGATCACCTCTTACATGAA
TGAGACCATTCTTTATTTCCCATTTAGCTCCCACAGCAGCTATACTGTGCGGAGCAAAAAAATCTTCCTT
A
