>Addgene plasmid #66333 | GPR160-Tango | addgene partial sequence | sequence record 119910 | Tet-R 5'-GGCGAGTTTACGGGTTGTTA-3'
GCGCTCTAATGCGCTGTTAATCACTTTACTTTTATCTAATCTTAGCTGGAAGTACAGGTTCTCACCGGTC
GATGAAGTGTCCTTGGCCAGGGAGGAGCTGGCGGTGGTGCAGGACTCATCTTGGGGACCCAGGCTGGGTG
GGGTGCGTCCACCGGTATCGATACAGATCATGATGGATATCGGCTTCTCGATCTGTTCGAGATTCGGGAT
TGTAAGAGGAATAAAACAGCATTTCCAATTCACGAAGGGGTCAAGGGGCAGACCAATATCCTTAAGGTTG
AGCTTGTGGCAATTGAACCAATAGACAGTAGCGATCAAAAAAGAGTTCACAAAGTACAGCCATGGAATAT
TCATCTCAATGTACGCGGGGATCTGCACCTTCAGCAGCACAATTATCACCTGGAGAAGCACGAAGGGCAG
CCAGGTGCTCAGGAAACACACGATCAGCTTACTAAGGAAGATTTTTTTGCTCCGCACAGTATAGCTGCTG
TGGGAGCTAAATGGGAAATAAAGAATGGTCTCATTCATGTAAGAGGTGATCCGAATAGCTTGGACCAGTG
TGGTCACTTCCTCCCAGCACGTGATGAAAGCAACAAACAGAATCATCACCATGAAAAAGGAGAGCCAGTA
ACTCTGAATACTCACGTAAAAGGGGCAGTGCCTGGAATAGGCATTCTGGGCCTTCAGGGACTGGTATATG
GCGGGATCACCCAGCACATAGGCCAGTACGGATATCCAAATCAGTATAACGGTAAAGAAATAAAAGAGTT
TCTGGCACTTGAATGAGAGTTTGGTCGTTTTGCTAAAGTTCAGACAATAGTCGATACAAGCGGTGAGAAA
AACTGGGTAGTGGAGGAATCCATATGTAAAGGATATGATTTGGGTGAACAAACAAATGTGATACTTAGTG
AACCTGATACTAAGGAGAACGAAGTCCCGGAAGTACAGGATGATAGAGATATTAACCAACAGGAGCAAGT
CGACAAAGGCCAAGCTAATGCA
