[The description below was written by a language model from this plasmid's Addgene catalogue record.]
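Description:
GPR160-Tango is a mammalian expression plasmid from the PRESTO-Tango collection, built on an "empty Tango" backbone that the record says was derived from pcDNA3.1(+). It is maintained in E. coli as a high-copy plasmid under ampicillin selection, and it carries a neomycin resistance marker so that transfected mammalian cells can be selected with G418. The backbone is listed at about 6.6 kb without the insert. No feature table accompanies the record, so the origins of replication and polyadenylation signals are not itemised.

The payload is the human GPR160 coding sequence (about 1 kb), an understudied orphan G protein-coupled receptor, expressed from the CMV promoter. It was cloned by restriction enzymes using NotI at the 5′ end and a 3′ site recorded as XhoI. An N-terminal FLAG tag is supplied by the backbone and can be used to detect the receptor. The depositor comments place a tTA (tetracycline transactivator) sequence toward the 3′ end of the cassette, and note that most vectors in the series carry XbaI rather than XhoI downstream of tTA.

According to the stated purpose, the Tango design converts arrestin translocation to the activated receptor into transcriptional activation. This gives a readout that does not depend on which G protein the receptor couples to. The record does not detail the linker or cleavage elements between receptor and tTA, nor the reporter cell line required. The construct is intended for parallel, receptorome-wide ligand screening, and it was generated as part of the Illuminating the Druggable Genome program to provide tools for poorly characterised GPCRs.
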