Addgene plasmid #66333: GPR160-Tango
Purpose: Expression of G protein-coupled receptors for PRESTO-Tango: parallel receptorome expression and screening via transcriptional output, with transcriptional activation following arrestin translocation
Depositing lab: Bryan Roth. Publication: PRESTO-Tango as an open-source resource for interrogation of the druggable human GPCRome. Kroeze WK, Sassano MF, Huang XP, Lansu K, McCorvy JD, Giguere PM, Sciaky N, Roth BL. Nat Struct Mol Biol. 2015 May;22(5):362-9. doi: 10.1038/nsmb.3014. Epub 2015 Apr 20. PubMed 25895059.
Backbone
  Vector backbone: empty Tango
  Backbone size w/o insert (bp): 6632
  Vector type: Mammalian Expression
  Selectable markers: Neomycin (select with G418)
Growth in bacteria
  Bacterial resistance: Ampicillin, 100 μg/mL
  Growth temperature: 37°C
  Growth strain: DH5alpha
  Copy number: High Copy
Gene/Insert
  Gene/Insert name: GPR160
  Species: H. sapiens (human)
  Insert size (bp): 1014
  Entrez Gene: GPR160 (a.k.a. GPCR1, GPCR150)
  Promoter: CMV
  Tag / fusion protein: FLAG (N terminal on backbone)
  Cloning method: Restriction Enzyme; 5′ cloning site NotI (not destroyed); 3′ cloning site XhoI (unknown if destroyed)
  Sequencing primers: 5′ CMV-F; 3′ Tet-R
Terms and licenses: Academic/Nonprofit Terms; Industry Terms: Not Available to Industry
Depositor comments: Please note: Most of the PRESTO-Tango vectors do not contain the XhoI cut site downstream of the tTA sequence and instead carry an XbaI site. If you need to perform an XhoI digest we recommend sequencing with a forward primer at the C-terminus of tTA to determine which of the two sites is present. Suggested primer: 5-gagctccacttagacggcgagg-3. Original backbone was pcDNA3.1(+). These plasmids were generated as part of the Illuminating the Druggable Genome (IDG) program sponsored by the NIH Common Fund. The goal of this program is to identify, gather, and distribute information and resources for proteins that currently are not well-studied yet belong to commonly drug-targeted protein families: protein kinases, non-olfactory G-protein coupled receptors (GPCRs), and ion channels. The IDG program is designed to develop fundamental research tools for understudied proteins, elucidate their function, and disseminate the IDG-related resources and data to the greater scientific community.
How to cite: GPR160-Tango was a gift from Bryan Roth (Addgene plasmid # 66333 ; http://n2t.net/addgene:66333 ; RRID:Addgene_66333)
